LOCUS       Exported 3277 bp ds-DNA circular SYN 13-MAY-2021
DEFINITION  Multisite gateway vector for 3' tagging with rab2a.
ACCESSION   .
VERSION     .
KEYWORDS    p3E-rab2a
SOURCE      synthetic DNA construct
  ORGANISM  synthetic DNA construct
REFERENCE   1 (bases 1 to 3277)
  TITLE     Parton Lab Plasmids for in vivo cell biology in the zebrafish
REFERENCE   2 (bases 1 to 3277)
  AUTHORS   .
  TITLE     Direct Submission
  JOURNAL   Exported May 13, 2021 from SnapGene Server 1.1.58
            http://www.snapgene.com
FEATURES             Location/Qualifiers
     source          1..3277
                     /organism="synthetic DNA construct"
                     /mol_type="other DNA"
     primer_bind     92..109
                     /label=L4440
                     /note="L4440 vector, forward primer"
     terminator      268..295
                     /label=rrnB T2 terminator
                     /note="transcription terminator T2 from the E. coli rrnB
                     gene"
     terminator      387..473
                     /gene="Escherichia coli rrnB"
                     /label=rrnB T1 terminator
                     /note="transcription terminator T1 from the E. coli rrnB
                     gene"
     primer_bind     522..544
                     /label=M13/pUC Forward
                     /note="In lacZ gene"
     primer_bind     536..553
                     /label=M13 Forward
                     /note="In lacZ gene. Also called M13-F20 or M13 (-21)
                     Forward"
     primer_bind     537..553
                     /label=M13 fwd
                     /note="common sequencing primer, one of multiple similar
                     variants"
     protein_bind    complement(624..748)
                     /gene="mutant version of attR"
                     /label=attR2
                     /bound_moiety="LR Clonase(TM)"
                     /note="recombination site for the Gateway(R) LR reaction"
     protein_bind    complement(1386..1481)
                     /gene="mutant version of attL"
                     /label=attL3
                     /bound_moiety="LR Clonase(TM)"
                     /note="recombination site for the Gateway(R) LR reaction"
     primer_bind     complement(1518..1537)
                     /label=T7
                     /note="T7 promoter, forward primer"
     promoter        complement(1519..1537)
                     /label=T7 promoter
                     /note="promoter for bacteriophage T7 RNA polymerase"
     primer_bind     complement(1542..1558)
                     /label=M13 rev
                     /note="common sequencing primer, one of multiple similar
                     variants"
     primer_bind     complement(1542..1558)
                     /label=M13 Reverse
                     /note="In lacZ gene. Also called M13-rev"
     primer_bind     complement(1660..1679)
                     /label=pENTR-R
                     /note="pENTR vectors, reverse primer"
     CDS             1671..2480
                     /codon_start=1
                     /gene="aph(3')-Ia"
                     /product="aminoglycoside phosphotransferase"
                     /label=KanR
                     /note="confers resistance to kanamycin in bacteria or G418
                     (Geneticin(R)) in eukaryotes"
                     /translation="MSHIQRETSRPRLNSNMDADLYGYKWARDNVGQSGATIYRLYGKP
                     DAPELFLKHGKGSVANDVTDEMVRLNWLTEFMPLPTIKHFIRTPDDAWLLTTAIPGKTA
                     FQVLEEYPDSGENIVDALAVFLRRLHSIPVCNCPFNSDRVFRLAQAQSRMNNGLVDASD
                     FDDERNGWPVEQVWKEMHKLLPFSPDSVVTHGDFSLDNLIFDEGKLIGCIDVGRVGIAD
                     RYQDLAILWNCLGEFSPSLQKRLFQKYGIDNPDMNKLQFHLMLDEFF"
     primer_bind     complement(1738..1757)
                     /label=Kan-R
                     /note="Kanamycin resistance gene, reverse primer"
     rep_origin      2627..3215
                     /direction=RIGHT
                     /label=ori
                     /note="high-copy-number ColE1/pMB1/pBR322/pUC origin of
                     replication"
     primer_bind     3116..3135
                     /label=pBR322ori-F
                     /note="pBR322 origin, forward primer"
ORIGIN
        1 ctttcctgcg ttatcccctg attctgtgga taaccgtatt accgcctttg agtgagctga
       61 taccgctcgc cgcagccgaa cgaccgagcg cagcgagtca gtgagcgagg aagcggaaga
      121 gcgcccaata cgcaaaccgc ctctccccgc gcgttggccg attcattaat gcagctggca
      181 cgacaggttt cccgactgga aagcgggcag tgagcgcaac gcaattaata cgcgtaccgc
      241 tagccaggaa gagtttgtag aaacgcaaaa aggccatccg tcaggatggc cttctgctta
      301 gtttgatgcc tggcagttta tggcgggcgt cctgcccgcc accctccggg ccgttgcttc
      361 acaacgttca aatccgctcc cggcggattt gtcctactca ggagagcgtt caccgacaaa
      421 caacagataa aacgaaaggc ccagtcttcc gactgagcct ttcgttttat ttgatgcctg
      481 gcagttccct actctcgcgt taacgctagc atggatgttt tcccagtcac gacgttgtaa
      541 aacgacggcc agtcttaagc tcgggccctg cagctctaga gctcgaattc tacaggtcac
      601 taataccatc taagtagttg gttcatagtg actgcatatg ttgtgtttta cagtattatg
      661 tagtctgttt tttatgcaaa atctaattta atatattgat atttatatca ttttacgttt
      721 ctcgttcaac tttcttgtac aaagtggtgg cgtacgcgta tctcttcaag tacatcatca
      781 tcggagacac gggtgtggga aagtcgtgcc tattattaca gttcacagat aagcgctttc
      841 agccggtgca cgatctcact attggtgttg aatttggagc gcgaatgatc actatagatg
      901 gcaaacagat aaaacttcag atctgggata cggctggaca ggagtccttc cgctcaatca
      961 ccaggtctta ctacagaggt gcagctggag ctctgctagt ttatgacatc acaagaagag
     1021 acacttttaa tcacttgaca acctggttag aagatgctcg tcaacattcc aactctaaca
     1081 tggtcatcat gctcatcgga aataaaagtg atttggagtc acggagagag gtgaagaaag
     1141 aggaaggaga ggcctttgcc agagaacatg gcttgatctt catggagact tctgcaaaga
     1201 ccgcatcaaa cgtagaagag gcatttatca acacagctaa ggagatttat gaaaagatcc
     1261 aggagggagt ctttgatata aacaacgagg ctaacggcat taagattgga ccccagcatg
     1321 ctgccaccaa ctccacgatg ggcggcagtc agggaggaca gcaagccgga gggggctgtt
     1381 gctgacaact ttattataca aagttggcat tataaaaaag cattgcttat caatttgttg
     1441 caacgaacag gtcactatca gtcaaaataa aatcattatt tggagctcca tggtagcgtt
     1501 aacgcggccg cgatatcccc tatagtgagt cgtattacat ggtcatagct gtttcctggc
     1561 agctctggcc cgtgtctcaa aatctctgat gttacattgc acaagataaa aatatatcat
     1621 catgaacaat aaaactgtct gcttacataa acagtaatac aaggggtgtt atgagccata
     1681 ttcaacggga aacgtcgagg ccgcgattaa attccaacat ggatgctgat ttatatgggt
     1741 ataaatgggc tcgcgataat gtcgggcaat caggtgcgac aatctatcgc ttgtatggga
     1801 agcccgatgc gccagagttg tttctgaaac atggcaaagg tagcgttgcc aatgatgtta
     1861 cagatgagat ggtcagacta aactggctga cggaatttat gcctcttccg accatcaagc
     1921 attttatccg tactcctgat gatgcatggt tactcaccac tgcgatcccc ggaaaaacag
     1981 cattccaggt attagaagaa tatcctgatt caggtgaaaa tattgttgat gcgctggcag
     2041 tgttcctgcg ccggttgcat tcgattcctg tttgtaattg tccttttaac agcgatcgcg
     2101 tatttcgtct cgctcaggcg caatcacgaa tgaataacgg tttggttgat gcgagtgatt
     2161 ttgatgacga gcgtaatggc tggcctgttg aacaagtctg gaaagaaatg cataaacttt
     2221 tgccattctc accggattca gtcgtcactc atggtgattt ctcacttgat aaccttattt
     2281 ttgacgaggg gaaattaata ggttgtattg atgttggacg agtcggaatc gcagaccgat
     2341 accaggatct tgccatccta tggaactgcc tcggtgagtt ttctccttca ttacagaaac
     2401 ggctttttca aaaatatggt attgataatc ctgatatgaa taaattgcag tttcatttga
     2461 tgctcgatga gtttttctaa tcagaattgg ttaattggtt gtaacactgg cagagcatta
     2521 cgctgacttg acgggacggc gcaagctcat gaccaaaatc ccttaacgtg agttacgcgt
     2581 cgttccactg agcgtcagac cccgtagaaa agatcaaagg atcttcttga gatccttttt
     2641 ttctgcgcgt aatctgctgc ttgcaaacaa aaaaaccacc gctaccagcg gtggtttgtt
     2701 tgccggatca agagctacca actctttttc cgaaggtaac tggcttcagc agagcgcaga
     2761 taccaaatac tgtccttcta gtgtagccgt agttaggcca ccacttcaag aactctgtag
     2821 caccgcctac atacctcgct ctgctaatcc tgttaccagt ggctgctgcc agtggcgata
     2881 agtcgtgtct taccgggttg gactcaagac gatagttacc ggataaggcg cagcggtcgg
     2941 gctgaacggg gggttcgtgc acacagccca gcttggagcg aacgacctac accgaactga
     3001 gatacctaca gcgtgagcat tgagaaagcg ccacgcttcc cgaagggaga aaggcggaca
     3061 ggtatccggt aagcggcagg gtcggaacag gagagcgcac gagggagctt ccagggggaa
     3121 acgcctggta tctttatagt cctgtcgggt ttcgccacct ctgacttgag cgtcgatttt
     3181 tgtgatgctc gtcagggggg cggagcctat ggaaaaacgc cagcaacgcg gcctttttac
     3241 ggttcctggc cttttgctgg ccttttgctc acatgtt
//
