>Addgene plasmid #109687 | p3E-rab2a | addgene full sequence | sequence record 223964 | Addgene NGS Result
GTTCAACTTTCTTGTACAAAGTGGTGGCGTACGCGTATCTCTTCAAGTACATCATCATCGGAGACACGGG
TGTGGGAAAGTCGTGCCTATTATTACAGTTCACAGATAAGCGCTTTCAGCCGGTGCACGATCTCACTATT
GGTGTTGAATTTGGAGCGCGAATGATCACTATAGATGGCAAACAGATAAAACTTCAGATCTGGGATACGG
CTGGACAGGAGTCCTTCCGCTCAATCACCAGGTCTTACTACAGAGGTGCAGCTGGAGCTCTGCTAGTTTA
TGACATCACAAGAAGAGACACTTTTAATCACTTGACAACCTGGTTAGAAGATGCTCGTCAACATTCCAAC
TCTAACATGGTCATCATGCTCATCGGAAATAAAAGTGATTTGGAGTCACGGAGAGAGGTGAAGAAAGAGG
AAGGAGAGGCCTTTGCCAGAGAACATGGCTTGATCTTCATGGAGACTTCTGCAAAGACCGCATCAAACGT
AGAAGAGGCATTTATCAACACAGCTAAGGAGATTTATGAAAAGATCCAGGAGGGAGTCTTTGATATAAAC
AACGAGGCTAACGGCATTAAGATTGGACCCCAGCATGCTGCCACCAACTCCACGATGGGCGGCAGTCAGG
GAGGACAGCAAGCCGGAGGGGGCTGTTGCTGACAACTTTATTATACAAAGTTGGCATTATAAAAAAGCAT
TGCTTATCAATTTGTTGCAACGAACAGGTCACTATCAGTCAAAATAAAATCATTATTTGGAGCTCCATGG
TAGCGTTAACGCGGCCGCGATATCCCCTATAGTGAGTCGTATTACATGGTCATAGCTGTTTCCTGGCAGC
TCTGGCCCGTGTCTCAAAATCTCTGATGTTACATTGCACAAGATAAAAATATATCATCATGAACAATAAA
ACTGTCTGCTTACATAAACAGTAATACAAGGGGTGTTATGAGCCATATTCAACGGGAAACGTCGAGGCCG
CGATTAAATTCCAACATGGATGCTGATTTATATGGGTATAAATGGGCTCGCGATAATGTCGGGCAATCAG
GTGCGACAATCTATCGCTTGTATGGGAAGCCCGATGCGCCAGAGTTGTTTCTGAAACATGGCAAAGGTAG
CGTTGCCAATGATGTTACAGATGAGATGGTCAGACTAAACTGGCTGACGGAATTTATGCCTCTTCCGACC
ATCAAGCATTTTATCCGTACTCCTGATGATGCATGGTTACTCACCACTGCGATCCCCGGAAAAACAGCAT
TCCAGGTATTAGAAGAATATCCTGATTCAGGTGAAAATATTGTTGATGCGCTGGCAGTGTTCCTGCGCCG
GTTGCATTCGATTCCTGTTTGTAATTGTCCTTTTAACAGCGATCGCGTATTTCGTCTCGCTCAGGCGCAA
TCACGAATGAATAACGGTTTGGTTGATGCGAGTGATTTTGATGACGAGCGTAATGGCTGGCCTGTTGAAC
AAGTCTGGAAAGAAATGCATAAACTTTTGCCATTCTCACCGGATTCAGTCGTCACTCATGGTGATTTCTC
ACTTGATAACCTTATTTTTGACGAGGGGAAATTAATAGGTTGTATTGATGTTGGACGAGTCGGAATCGCA
GACCGATACCAGGATCTTGCCATCCTATGGAACTGCCTCGGTGAGTTTTCTCCTTCATTACAGAAACGGC
TTTTTCAAAAATATGGTATTGATAATCCTGATATGAATAAATTGCAGTTTCATTTGATGCTCGATGAGTT
TTTCTAATCAGAATTGGTTAATTGGTTGTAACACTGGCAGAGCATTACGCTGACTTGACGGGACGGCGCA
AGCTCATGACCAAAATCCCTTAACGTGAGTTACGCGTCGTTCCACTGAGCGTCAGACCCCGTAGAAAAGA
TCAAAGGATCTTCTTGAGATCCTTTTTTTCTGCGCGTAATCTGCTGCTTGCAAACAAAAAAACCACCGCT
ACCAGCGGTGGTTTGTTTGCCGGATCAAGAGCTACCAACTCTTTTTCCGAAGGTAACTGGCTTCAGCAGA
GCGCAGATACCAAATACTGTTCTTCTAGTGTAGCCGTAGTTAGGCCACCACTTCAAGAACTCTGTAGCAC
CGCCTACATACCTCGCTCTGCTAATCCTGTTACCAGTGGCTGCTGCCAGTGGCGATAAGTCGTGTCTTAC
CGGGTTGGACTCAAGACGATAGTTACCGGATAAGGCGCAGCGGTCGGGCTGAACGGGGGGTTCGTGCACA
CAGCCCAGCTTGGAGCGAACGACCTACACCGAACTGAGATACCTACAGCGTGAGCTATGAGAAAGCGCCA
CGCTTCCCGAAGGGAGAAAGGCGGACAGGTATCCGGTAAGCGGCAGGGTCGGAACAGGAGAGCGCACGAG
GGAGCTTCCAGGGGGAAACGCCTGGTATCTTTATAGTCCTGTCGGGTTTCGCCACCTCTGACTTGAGCGT
CGATTTTTGTGATGCTCGTCAGGGGGGCGGAGCCTATGGAAAAACGCCAGCAACGCGGCCTTTTTACGGT
TCCTGGCCTTTTGCTGGCCTTTTGCTCACATGTTCTTTCCTGCGTTATCCCCTGATTCTGTGGATAACCG
TATTACCGCCTTTGAGTGAGCTGATACCGCTCGCCGCAGCCGAACGACCGAGCGCAGCGAGTCAGTGAGC
GAGGAAGCGGAAGAGCGCCCAATACGCAAACCGCCTCTCCCCGCGCGTTGGCCGATTCATTAATGCAGCT
GGCACGACAGGTTTCCCGACTGGAAAGCGGGCAGTGAGCGCAACGCAATTAATACGCGTACCGCTAGCCA
GGAAGAGTTTGTAGAAACGCAAAAAGGCCATCCGTCAGGATGGCCTTCTGCTTAGTTTGATGCCTGGCAG
TTTATGGCGGGCGTCCTGCCCGCCACCCTCCGGGCCGTTGCTTCACAACGTTCAAATCCGCTCCCGGCGG
ATTTGTCCTACTCAGGAGAGCGTTCACCGACAAACAACAGATAAAACGAAAGGCCCAGTCTTCCGACTGA
GCCTTTCGTTTTATTTGATGCCTGGCAGTTCCCTACTCTCGCGTTAACGCTAGCATGGATGTTTTCCCAG
TCACGACGTTGTAAAACGACGGCCAGTCTTAAGCTCGGGCCCTGCAGCTCTAGAGCTCGAATTCTACAGG
TCACTAATACCATCTAAGTAGTTGGTTCATAGTGACTGCATATGTTGTGTTTTACAGTATTATGTAGTCT
GTTTTTTATGCAAAATCTAATTTAATATATTGATATTTATATCATTTTACGTTTCTC
Features (pLannotate 1.2.2; 11 found; start..end, strand, type, name):
     27..659     +  CDS            RAB2A: RAB2A_CANLF - Also known as RAB2. Experimental evidence at protein level: Swiss-Prot protein existence level 1. Required for protein transport from the endoplasmic reticulum to the Golgi complex. From Canis lupus familiaris (Dog) (Canis familiaris).
    663..683     -  protein_bind   attB3: mutant version of attB; core recombination site for the Gateway® BP reaction BP Clonase™
    674..759     -  protein_bind   attL1 (fragment): mutant version of attL; recombination site for the Gateway® LR reaction LR Clonase™
    796..814     -  promoter       T7 promoter: promoter for bacteriophage T7 RNA polymerase
    948..1757    +  CDS            KanR: aminoglycoside phosphotransferase; aph(3')-Ia; confers resistance to kanamycin in bacteria or G418 (Geneticin®) in eukaryotes
   1904..2492    +  rep_origin     ori: high-copy-number ColE1/pMB1/pBR322/pUC origin of replication
   2675..2767    +  CDS            lacI (fragment): lac repressor; lacI; The lac repressor binds to the lac operator to inhibit transcription in E. coli. This inhibition can be relieved by adding lactose or isopropyl-β-D-thiogalactopyranoside (IPTG).
   2822..2849    -  terminator     rrnB T2 terminator: transcription terminator T2 from the E. coli rrnB gene
   2981..3024    +  terminator     rrnB T1 terminator: Escherichia coli rrnB; transcription terminator T1 from the E. coli rrnB gene
   3071..3107    -  CDS            lacZα (fragment): LacZα fragment of β-galactosidase; lacZ fragment
   3178..25      -  protein_bind   attR2 (across the origin): mutant version of attR; recombination site for the Gateway® LR reaction LR Clonase™
