[The description below was written by a language model from this plasmid's Addgene catalogue record, the feature table of its GenBank file and pLannotate feature annotations shown in this document.]
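Description:
p3E-rab2a is a 3,277 bp MultiSite Gateway 3' entry clone built in the pDONR P2R-P3 backbone and catalogued among zebrafish plasmids. It is a small bacterial shuttle plasmid rather than an expression vector. It replicates in E. coli from a high-copy ColE1/pUC-type origin and is selected with kanamycin through the aph(3')-Ia (KanR) gene. Upstream rrnB T1 and T2 terminators insulate the cloning region from read-through transcription. M13 forward and reverse primer sites and a T7 promoter flank the recombination cassette for sequence verification.

The payload is the zebrafish (D. rerio) rab2a coding sequence, encoding a small Rab GTPase; the automated annotation matches it by homology to mammalian RAB2A, which is required for ER-to-Golgi transport. The GenBank table leaves the insert itself unannotated, but the automated annotation places an open reading frame of about 630 bp in the interval between the two recombination sites. That interval is bounded by attR2 on one side and attL3 on the other, the arrangement produced by a BP reaction into this donor vector; the second table's "attL1 fragment" and attB3 core calls at that position probably reflect the same attL3 site.

No eukaryotic promoter, fluorescent tag or polyadenylation signal is recorded in this plasmid. Any such elements would have to come from the partner vectors in an LR reaction, in which a 5' entry clone, a middle entry clone and a destination vector are combined with it. Recombination places rab2a in the 3' position, allowing it to be fused downstream of a middle-entry sequence, consistent with the stated purpose of 3' tagging with rab2a. The associated work concerns in vivo cell biological screening in zebrafish.
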