Addgene plasmid #109687: p3E-rab2a
Purpose: Multisite gateway vector for 3' tagging with rab2a
Depositing lab: Rob Parton. Depositing organization: University of Queensland, Institute for Molecular Bioscience. Publication: In vivo cell biological screening identifies an endocytic capture mechanism for T-tubule formation. Hall TE, Martel N, Ariotti N, Xiong Z, Lo HP, Ferguson C, Rae J, Lim YW, Parton RG. Nat Commun. 2020 Jul 24;11(1):3711. doi: 10.1038/s41467-020-17486-w. PubMed 32709891.
Backbone
  Vector backbone: pDONR p2R-p3
  Vector type: Zebrafish plasmids
Growth in bacteria
  Bacterial resistance: Kanamycin, 50 μg/mL
  Growth temperature: 37°C
  Growth strain: DH5alpha
  Copy number: High Copy
Gene/Insert
  Gene/Insert name: rab2a
  Species: D. rerio (zebrafish)
  Entrez Gene: rab2a (a.k.a. cb75, fb57e06, rab2, wu:fb57e06)
  Cloning method: Gateway Cloning
Terms and licenses: Academic/Nonprofit Terms; Industry Terms: Not Available to Industry
How to cite: p3E-rab2a was a gift from Rob Parton (Addgene plasmid # 109687 ; http://n2t.net/addgene:109687 ; RRID:Addgene_109687)
